LOCUS       pET22b-mEB2-eGFP-6xHis_MBN.xdna 7083 bp DNA circular 20/10/2019
DEFINITION
ACCESSION
VERSION
SOURCE
  ORGANISM
COMMENT     Serial Cloner Genbank Format
COMMENT     SerialCloner_Type=DNA
COMMENT     SerialCloner_Comments=pANNE 8193 = pET22b-mEB2-eGFP-6xHis Mungbean
COMMENT     SerialCloner_Ends=0,0,,0,
FEATURES             Location/Qualifiers
     CDS             complement(140..157)
                     /label=6His
                     /SerialCloner_Color=&h008000
                     /SerialCloner_Show=True
                     /SerialCloner_Protect=False
                     /SerialCloner_Arrow=True
     primer_bind     complement(1948..1967)
                     /label=T7
                     /SerialCloner_Color=&h008B8B
                     /SerialCloner_Show=True
                     /SerialCloner_Protect=False
                     /SerialCloner_Arrow=True
     rep_origin      complement(4848..5476)
                     /label=ColE1 origin
                     /SerialCloner_Color=&h4682B4
                     /SerialCloner_Show=True
                     /SerialCloner_Protect=False
                     /SerialCloner_Arrow=True
     rep_origin      6627..7067
                     /label=F1 ori
                     /SerialCloner_Color=&h4682B4
                     /SerialCloner_Show=True
                     /SerialCloner_Protect=False
                     /SerialCloner_Arrow=True
     rep_origin      complement(6617..7072)
                     /label=M13 origin
                     /SerialCloner_Color=&h4682B4
                     /SerialCloner_Show=True
                     /SerialCloner_Protect=False
                     /SerialCloner_Arrow=True
     misc_binding    complement(1926..1948)
                     /label=LacO
                     /SerialCloner_Color=&h6495ED
                     /SerialCloner_Show=True
                     /SerialCloner_Protect=False
                     /SerialCloner_Arrow=True
     CDS             complement(5628..6287)
                     /label=AmpR
                     /SerialCloner_Color=&h8FBC8F
                     /SerialCloner_Show=True
                     /SerialCloner_Protect=False
                     /SerialCloner_Arrow=True
     CDS             complement(176..889)
                     /label=EGFP
                     /SerialCloner_Color=&h32CD32
                     /SerialCloner_Show=True
                     /SerialCloner_Protect=False
                     /SerialCloner_Arrow=True
     Promoter        complement(6527..6555)
                     /label=Amp prom
                     /SerialCloner_Color=&h4682B4
                     /SerialCloner_Show=True
                     /SerialCloner_Protect=False
                     /SerialCloner_Arrow=True
     misc_feature    2345..3436
                     /label=lacI
                     /SerialCloner_Color=&h4682B4
                     /SerialCloner_Show=True
                     /SerialCloner_Protect=False
                     /SerialCloner_Arrow=True
     CDS             complement(902..1879)
                     /label=MAPRE2
                     /SerialCloner_Color=&hE7461B
                     /SerialCloner_Show=True
                     /SerialCloner_Protect=True
                     /SerialCloner_Arrow=True
                     /SerialCloner_Desc=note="opposite strand translation" \
                     /SerialCloner_Desc=translation="MPGPTQTLSPNGENNNDIIQDNGTIIPFRKHTVRGERSYSWGMAVNVYSTSITQETMSRHDIIAWVNDIVSLNYTKVEQLCSGAAYCQFMDMLFPGCISLKKVKFQAKLEHEYIHNFKLLQASFKRMNVDKVIPVEKLVKGRFQDNLDFIQWFKKFYDANYDGKEYDPVEARQGQDAIPPPDPGEQIFNLPKKSHHANSPTAGAAKS
                     \
ORIGIN
        1 ATCCGGATAT AGTTCCTCCT TTCAGCAAAA AACCCCTCAA GACCCGTTTA GAGGCCCCAA
       61 GGGGTTATGC TAGTTATTGC TCAGCGGTGG CAGCAGCCAA CTCAGCTTCC TTTCGGGCTT
      121 TGTTAGCAGC CGGATCTCAG TGGTGGTGGT GGTGGTGCTC GAGTGCGGCC GCGGACTTGT
      181 ACAGCTCGTC CATGCCGAGA GTGATCCCGG CGGCGGTCAC GAACTCCAGC AGGACCATGT
      241 GATCGCGCTT CTCGTTGGGG TCTTTGCTCA GGGCGGACTG GGTGCTCAGG TAGTGGTTGT
      301 CGGGCAGCAG CACGGGGCCG TCGCCGATGG GGGTGTTCTG CTGGTAGTGG TCGGCGAGCT
      361 GCACGCTGCC GTCCTCGATG TTGTGGCGGA TCTTGAAGTT CACCTTGATG CCGTTCTTCT
      421 GCTTGTCGGC CATGATATAG ACGTTGTGGC TGTTGTAGTT GTACTCCAGC TTGTGCCCCA
      481 GGATGTTGCC GTCCTCCTTG AAGTCGATGC CCTTCAGCTC GATGCGGTTC ACCAGGGTGT
      541 CGCCCTCGAA CTTCACCTCG GCGCGGGTCT TGTAGTTGCC GTCGTCCTTG AAGAAGATGG
      601 TGCGCTCCTG GACGTAGCCT TCGGGCATGG CGGACTTGAA GAAGTCGTGC TGCTTCATGT
      661 GGTCGGGGTA GCGGCTGAAG CACTGCACGC CGTAGGTCAG GGTGGTCACG AGGGTGGGCC
      721 AGGGCACGGG CAGCTTGCCG GTGGTGCAGA TGAACTTCAG GGTCAGCTTG CCGTAGGTGG
      781 CATCGCCCTC GCCCTCGCCG GACACGCTGA ACTTGTGGCC GTTTACGTCG CCGTCCAGCT
      841 CGACCAGGAT GGGCACCACC CCGGTGAACA GCTCCTCGCC CTTGCTCACC ATGGTGGaat
      901 CGTACTCCTC CTGCTGCTGG GGCTGCTGGT CATGGGCTTG CTCCTCTGCT TCTGGCTCTT
      961 CCGTTTGGCC CTCCTGTTCA TCGGAAGCGT AGAGCACTTC CATTAGTCGC TGCACGAGGT
     1021 CATCGTTCTC CTGCCCATGT TCTTGGCACA GCAGCTCAAT CTCTCTCAAC TTCCCGAAGT
     1081 AGAAATCCCT CTCCTTCTCC ACACCTTCTA GGGCGAGTTT CAATGAATGT ACCTGCTCGT
     1141 TGAGCTGTAT GACCTGCGTT TCTAAATCTT TGTCAGATCT GGATGCAGAG CCACTGGATG
     1201 AAGCCCTTTT GGCAGACGAG GGGCGAGAAG GTGTGGATCC TGGCTTAGAT GCAGGACTTG
     1261 ACTTAGCCGC GCCTGCTGTG GGGGAGTTTG CATGGTGCGA CTTCTTGGGC AGGTTGAAGA
     1321 TCTGTTCACC AGGGTCAGGG GGAGGAATTG CATCTTGCCC TTGTCGGGCC TCAACAGGAT
     1381 CGTACTCCTT CCCGTCATAG TTAGCATCGT AGAACTTCTT AAACCACTGA ATAAAATCCA
     1441 GGTTGTCTTG GAAACGCCCT TTCACCAGCT TCTCCACTGG GATTACCTTA TCAACATTCA
     1501 TCCGTTTAAA GGATGCTTGC AGAAGTTTAA AGTTGTGAAT ATACTCATGC TCCAACTTTG
     1561 CTTGGAATTT TACTTTCTTC AAACTAATAC AGCCCGGGAA GAGCATGTCC ATGAACTGGC
     1621 AATAGGCTGC TCCTGAACAG AGCTGTTCCA CTTTTGTGTA GTTTAGAGAC ACGATGTCAT
     1681 TGACCCATGC AATGATGTCA TGCCTGCTCA TAGTCTCCTG GGTTATCGAG GTAGAATACA
     1741 CATTGACCGC CATTCCCCAA CTGTAGGACC GCTCCCCGCG CACTGTGTGC TTCCGGAAAG
     1801 GAATGATAGT CCCGTTATCC TGGATGATGT CGTTGTTGTT CTCGCCATTT GGGGACAACG
     1861 TTTGGGTCGG CCCGGGCATA TGTATATCTC CTTCTTAAAG TTAAACAAAA TTATTTCTAG
     1921 AGGGGAATTG TTATCCGCTC ACAATTCCCC TATAGTGAGT CGTATTAATT TCGCGGGATC
     1981 GAGATCTCGA TCCTCTACGC CGGACGCATC GTGGCCGGCA TCACCGGCGC CACAGGTGCG
     2041 GTTGCTGGCG CCTATATCGC CGACATCACC GATGGGGAAG ATCGGGCTCG CCACTTCGGG
     2101 CTCATGAGCG CTTGTTTCGG CGTGGGTATG GTGGCAGGCC CCGTGGCCGG GGGACTGTTG
     2161 GGCGCCATCT CCTTGCATGC ACCATTCCTT GCGGCGGCGG TGCTCAACGG CCTCAACCTA
     2221 CTACTGGGCT GCTTCCTAAT GCAGGAGTCG CATAAGGGAG AGCGTCGAGA TCCCGGACAC
     2281 CATCGAATGG CGCAAAACCT TTCGCGGTAT GGCATGATAG CGCCCGGAAG AGAGTCAATT
     2341 CAGGGTGGTG AATGTGAAAC CAGTAACGTT ATACGATGTC GCAGAGTATG CCGGTGTCTC
     2401 TTATCAGACC GTTTCCCGCG TGGTGAACCA GGCCAGCCAC GTTTCTGCGA AAACGCGGGA
     2461 AAAAGTGGAA GCGGCGATGG CGGAGCTGAA TTACATTCCC AACCGCGTGG CACAACAACT
     2521 GGCGGGCAAA CAGTCGTTGC TGATTGGCGT TGCCACCTCC AGTCTGGCCC TGCACGCGCC
     2581 GTCGCAAATT GTCGCGGCGA TTAAATCTCG CGCCGATCAA CTGGGTGCCA GCGTGGTGGT
     2641 GTCGATGGTA GAACGAAGCG GCGTCGAAGC CTGTAAAGCG GCGGTGCACA ATCTTCTCGC
     2701 GCAACGCGTC AGTGGGCTGA TCATTAACTA TCCGCTGGAT GACCAGGATG CCATTGCTGT
     2761 GGAAGCTGCC TGCACTAATG TTCCGGCGTT ATTTCTTGAT GTCTCTGACC AGACACCCAT
     2821 CAACAGTATT ATTTTCTCCC ATGAAGACGG TACGCGACTG GGCGTGGAGC ATCTGGTCGC
     2881 ATTGGGTCAC CAGCAAATCG CGCTGTTAGC GGGCCCATTA AGTTCTGTCT CGGCGCGTCT
     2941 GCGTCTGGCT GGCTGGCATA AATATCTCAC TCGCAATCAA ATTCAGCCGA TAGCGGAACG
     3001 GGAAGGCGAC TGGAGTGCCA TGTCCGGTTT TCAACAAACC ATGCAAATGC TGAATGAGGG
     3061 CATCGTTCCC ACTGCGATGC TGGTTGCCAA CGATCAGATG GCGCTGGGCG CAATGCGCGC
     3121 CATTACCGAG TCCGGGCTGC GCGTTGGTGC GGATATCTCG GTAGTGGGAT ACGACGATAC
     3181 CGAAGACAGC TCATGTTATA TCCCGCCGTT AACCACCATC AAACAGGATT TTCGCCTGCT
     3241 GGGGCAAACC AGCGTGGACC GCTTGCTGCA ACTCTCTCAG GGCCAGGCGG TGAAGGGCAA
     3301 TCAGCTGTTG CCCGTCTCAC TGGTGAAAAG AAAAACCACC CTGGCGCCCA ATACGCAAAC
     3361 CGCCTCTCCC CGCGCGTTGG CCGATTCATT AATGCAGCTG GCACGACAGG TTTCCCGACT
     3421 GGAAAGCGGG CAGTGAGCGC AACGCAATTA ATGTAAGTTA GCTCACTCAT TAGGCACCGG
     3481 GATCTCGACC GATGCCCTTG AGAGCCTTCA ACCCAGTCAG CTCCTTCCGG TGGGCGCGGG
     3541 GCATGACTAT CGTCGCCGCA CTTATGACTG TCTTCTTTAT CATGCAACTC GTAGGACAGG
     3601 TGCCGGCAGC GCTCTGGGTC ATTTTCGGCG AGGACCGCTT TCGCTGGAGC GCGACGATGA
     3661 TCGGCCTGTC GCTTGCGGTA TTCGGAATCT TGCACGCCCT CGCTCAAGCC TTCGTCACTG
     3721 GTCCCGCCAC CAAACGTTTC GGCGAGAAGC AGGCCATTAT CGCCGGCATG GCGGCCCCAC
     3781 GGGTGCGCAT GATCGTGCTC CTGTCGTTGA GGACCCGGCT AGGCTGGCGG GGTTGCCTTA
     3841 CTGGTTAGCA GAATGAATCA CCGATACGCG AGCGAACGTG AAGCGACTGC TGCTGCAAAA
     3901 CGTCTGCGAC CTGAGCAACA ACATGAATGG TCTTCGGTTT CCGTGTTTCG TAAAGTCTGG
     3961 AAACGCGGAA GTCAGCGCCC TGCACCATTA TGTTCCGGAT CTGCATCGCA GGATGCTGCT
     4021 GGCTACCCTG TGGAACACCT ACATCTGTAT TAACGAAGCG CTGGCATTGA CCCTGAGTGA
     4081 TTTTTCTCTG GTCCCGCCGC ATCCATACCG CCAGTTGTTT ACCCTCACAA CGTTCCAGTA
     4141 ACCGGGCATG TTCATCATCA GTAACCCGTA TCGTGAGCAT CCTCTCTCGT TTCATCGGTA
     4201 TCATTACCCC CATGAACAGA AATCCCCCTT ACACGGAGGC ATCAGTGACC AAACAGGAAA
     4261 AAACCGCCCT TAACATGGCC CGCTTTATCA GAAGCCAGAC ATTAACGCTT CTGGAGAAAC
     4321 TCAACGAGCT GGACGCGGAT GAACAGGCAG ACATCTGTGA ATCGCTTCAC GACCACGCTG
     4381 ATGAGCTTTA CCGCAGCTGC CTCGCGCGTT TCGGTGATGA CGGTGAAAAC CTCTGACACA
     4441 TGCAGCTCCC GGAGACGGTC ACAGCTTGTC TGTAAGCGGA TGCCGGGAGC AGACAAGCCC
     4501 GTCAGGGCGC GTCAGCGGGT GTTGGCGGGT GTCGGGGCGC AGCCATGACC CAGTCACGTA
     4561 GCGATAGCGG AGTGTATACT GGCTTAACTA TGCGGCATCA GAGCAGATTG TACTGAGAGT
     4621 GCACCATATA TGCGGTGTGA AATACCGCAC AGATGCGTAA GGAGAAAATA CCGCATCAGG
     4681 CGCTCTTCCG CTTCCTCGCT CACTGACTCG CTGCGCTCGG TCGTTCGGCT GCGGCGAGCG
     4741 GTATCAGCTC ACTCAAAGGC GGTAATACGG TTATCCACAG AATCAGGGGA TAACGCAGGA
     4801 AAGAACATGT GAGCAAAAGG CCAGCAAAAG GCCAGGAACC GTAAAAAGGC CGCGTTGCTG
     4861 GCGTTTTTCC ATAGGCTCCG CCCCCCTGAC GAGCATCACA AAAATCGACG CTCAAGTCAG
     4921 AGGTGGCGAA ACCCGACAGG ACTATAAAGA TACCAGGCGT TTCCCCCTGG AAGCTCCCTC
     4981 GTGCGCTCTC CTGTTCCGAC CCTGCCGCTT ACCGGATACC TGTCCGCCTT TCTCCCTTCG
     5041 GGAAGCGTGG CGCTTTCTCA TAGCTCACGC TGTAGGTATC TCAGTTCGGT GTAGGTCGTT
     5101 CGCTCCAAGC TGGGCTGTGT GCACGAACCC CCCGTTCAGC CCGACCGCTG CGCCTTATCC
     5161 GGTAACTATC GTCTTGAGTC CAACCCGGTA AGACACGACT TATCGCCACT GGCAGCAGCC
     5221 ACTGGTAACA GGATTAGCAG AGCGAGGTAT GTAGGCGGTG CTACAGAGTT CTTGAAGTGG
     5281 TGGCCTAACT ACGGCTACAC TAGAAGGACA GTATTTGGTA TCTGCGCTCT GCTGAAGCCA
     5341 GTTACCTTCG GAAAAAGAGT TGGTAGCTCT TGATCCGGCA AACAAACCAC CGCTGGTAGC
     5401 GGTGGTTTTT TTGTTTGCAA GCAGCAGATT ACGCGCAGAA AAAAAGGATC TCAAGAAGAT
     5461 CCTTTGATCT TTTCTACGGG GTCTGACGCT CAGTGGAACG AAAACTCACG TTAAGGGATT
     5521 TTGGTCATGA GATTATCAAA AAGGATCTTC ACCTAGATCC TTTTAAATTA AAAATGAAGT
     5581 TTTAAATCAA TCTAAAGTAT ATATGAGTAA ACTTGGTCTG ACAGTTACCA ATGCTTAATC
     5641 AGTGAGGCAC CTATCTCAGC GATCTGTCTA TTTCGTTCAT CCATAGTTGC CTGACTCCCC
     5701 GTCGTGTAGA TAACTACGAT ACGGGAGGGC TTACCATCTG GCCCCAGTGC TGCAATGATA
     5761 CCGCGAGACC CACGCTCACC GGCTCCAGAT TTATCAGCAA TAAACCAGCC AGCCGGAAGG
     5821 GCCGAGCGCA GAAGTGGTCC TGCAACTTTA TCCGCCTCCA TCCAGTCTAT TAATTGTTGC
     5881 CGGGAAGCTA GAGTAAGTAG TTCGCCAGTT AATAGTTTGC GCAACGTTGT TGCCATTGCT
     5941 GCAGGCATCG TGGTGTCACG CTCGTCGTTT GGTATGGCTT CATTCAGCTC CGGTTCCCAA
     6001 CGATCAAGGC GAGTTACATG ATCCCCCATG TTGTGCAAAA AAGCGGTTAG CTCCTTCGGT
     6061 CCTCCGATCG TTGTCAGAAG TAAGTTGGCC GCAGTGTTAT CACTCATGGT TATGGCAGCA
     6121 CTGCATAATT CTCTTACTGT CATGCCATCC GTAAGATGCT TTTCTGTGAC TGGTGAGTAC
     6181 TCAACCAAGT CATTCTGAGA ATAGTGTATG CGGCGACCGA GTTGCTCTTG CCCGGCGTCA
     6241 ATACGGGATA ATACCGCGCC ACATAGCAGA ACTTTAAAAG TGCTCATCAT TGGAAAACGT
     6301 TCTTCGGGGC GAAAACTCTC AAGGATCTTA CCGCTGTTGA GATCCAGTTC GATGTAACCC
     6361 ACTCGTGCAC CCAACTGATC TTCAGCATCT TTTACTTTCA CCAGCGTTTC TGGGTGAGCA
     6421 AAAACAGGAA GGCAAAATGC CGCAAAAAAG GGAATAAGGG CGACACGGAA ATGTTGAATA
     6481 CTCATACTCT TCCTTTTTCA ATATTATTGA AGCATTTATC AGGGTTATTG TCTCATGAGC
     6541 GGATACATAT TTGAATGTAT TTAGAAAAAT AAACAAATAG GGGTTCCGCG CACATTTCCC
     6601 CGAAAAGTGC CACCTGAAAT TGTAAACGTT AATATTTTGT TAAAATTCGC GTTAAATTTT
     6661 TGTTAAATCA GCTCATTTTT TAACCAATAG GCCGAAATCG GCAAAATCCC TTATAAATCA
     6721 AAAGAATAGA CCGAGATAGG GTTGAGTGTT GTTCCAGTTT GGAACAAGAG TCCACTATTA
     6781 AAGAACGTGG ACTCCAACGT CAAAGGNNNN NNNNNNNNNN NNNNNNNNNN NNNNNNNNNN
     6841 NNNNNNNNNN NNNNNTNNNN NNNNNNNNNN NNNNNNNNNN NNNNNNNNNN NNNNNNNNNN
     6901 NNNNNNNNNN NNNNNNNNNN NNNNNNNNNN NNNNNNNNNN NNNNNNNGNN NNNNNNNNNN
     6961 NNNNNNNNNN NNNNNNNNNN NNNNNNNNNN NNNNNNNNNN NNNNNNNNNN NNNNNNNNNN
     7021 NNNNNNNNNN NNNNNNNNNN NNNNNNNNNN NNNNNNNNNN NNNNNNNNNN NNCCCATTCG
     7081 CCA
//
