>Addgene plasmid #130982 | pET22b-mEB2-eGFP-6xHis | addgene full sequence | sequence record 259170 | Addgene NGS Result
ATCCGGATATAGTTCCTCCTTTCAGCAAAAAACCCCTCAAGACCCGTTTAGAGGCCCCAAGGGGTTATGC
TAGTTATTGCTCAGCGGTGGCAGCAGCCAACTCAGCTTCCTTTCGGGCTTTGTTAGCAGCCGGATCTCAG
TGGTGGTGGTGGTGGTGCTCGAGTGCGGCCGCGGACTTGTACAGCTCGTCCATGCCGAGAGTGATCCCGG
CGGCGGTCACGAACTCCAGCAGGACCATGTGATCGCGCTTCTCGTTGGGGTCTTTGCTCAGGGCGGACTG
GGTGCTCAGGTAGTGGTTGTCGGGCAGCAGCACGGGGCCGTCGCCGATGGGGGTGTTCTGCTGGTAGTGG
TCGGCGAGCTGCACGCTGCCGTCCTCGATGTTGTGGCGGATCTTGAAGTTCACCTTGATGCCGTTCTTCT
GCTTGTCGGCCATGATATAGACGTTGTGGCTGTTGTAGTTGTACTCCAGCTTGTGCCCCAGGATGTTGCC
GTCCTCCTTGAAGTCGATGCCCTTCAGCTCGATGCGGTTCACCAGGGTGTCGCCCTCGAACTTCACCTCG
GCGCGGGTCTTGTAGTTGCCGTCGTCCTTGAAGAAGATGGTGCGCTCCTGGACGTAGCCTTCGGGCATGG
CGGACTTGAAGAAGTCGTGCTGCTTCATGTGGTCGGGGTAGCGGCTGAAGCACTGCACGCCGTAGGTCAG
GGTGGTCACGAGGGTGGGCCAGGGCACGGGCAGCTTGCCGGTGGTGCAGATGAACTTCAGGGTCAGCTTG
CCGTAGGTGGCATCGCCCTCGCCCTCGCCGGACACGCTGAACTTGTGGCCGTTTACGTCGCCGTCCAGCT
CGACCAGGATGGGCACCACCCCGGTGAACAGCTCCTCGCCCTTGCTCACCATGGTGGAATCGTACTCCTC
CTGCTGCTGGGGCTGCTGGTCATGGGCTTGCTCCTCTGCTTCTGGCTCTTCCGTTTGGCCCTCCTGTTCA
TCGGAAGCGTAGAGCACTTCCATTAGTCGCTGCACGAGGTCATCGTTCTCCTGCCCATGTTCTTGGCACA
GCAGCTCAATCTCTCTCAACTTCCCGAAGTAGAAATCCCTCTCCTTCTCCACACCTTCTAGGGCGAGTTT
CAATGAATGTACCTGCTCGTTGAGCTGTATGACCTGCGTTTCTAAATCTTTGTCAGATCTGGATGCAGAG
CCACTGGATGAAGCCCTTTTGGCAGACGAGGGGCGAGAAGGCGTGGATCCTGGCTTAGATGCAGGACTTG
ACTTAGCCGCGCCTGCTGTGGGGGAGTTTGCATGGTGCGACTTCTTGGGCAGGTTGAAGATCTGTTCACC
AGGGTCAGGGGGAGGAATTGCATCTTGCCCTTGTCGGGCCTCAACAGGATCGTACTCCTTCCCGTCATAG
TTAGCATCGTAGAACTTCTTAAACCACTGAATAAAATCCAGGTTGTCTTGGAAACGCCCTTTCACCAGCT
TCTCCACTGGGATTACCTTATCAACATTCATCCGTTTAAAGGATGCTTGCAGAAGTTTAAAGTTGTGAAT
ATACTCATGCTCCAACTTTGCTTGGAATTTTACTTTCTTCAAACTAATACAGCCCGGGAAGAGCATGTCC
ATGAACTGGCAATAGGCTGCTCCTGAACAGAGCTGTTCCACTTTTGTGTAGTTTAGAGACACGATGTCAT
TGACCCATGCAATGATGTCATGCCTGCTCATAGTCTCCTGGGTTATCGAGGTAGAATACACATTGACCGC
CATTCCCCAACTGTAGGACCGCTCCCCGCGCACTGTGTGCTTCCGGAAAGGAATGATAGTCCCGTTATCC
TGGATGATGTCGTTGTTGTTCTCGCCATTTGGGGACAACGTTTGGGTCGGCCCGGGCATATGTATATCTC
CTTCTTAAAGTTAAACAAAATTATTTCTAGAGGGGAATTGTTATCCGCTCACAATTCCCCTATAGTGAGT
CGTATTAATTTCGCGGGATCGAGATCTCGATCCTCTACGCCGGACGCATCGTGGCCGGCATCACCGGCGC
CACAGGTGCGGTTGCTGGCGCCTATATCGCCGACATCACCGATGGGGAAGATCGGGCTCGCCACTTCGGG
CTCATGAGCGCTTGTTTCGGCGTGGGTATGGTGGCAGGCCCCGTGGCCGGGGGACTGTTGGGCGCCATCT
CCTTGCATGCACCATTCCTTGCGGCGGCGGTGCTCAACGGCCTCAACCTACTACTGGGCTGCTTCCTAAT
GCAGGAGTCGCATAAGGGAGAGCGTCGAGATCCCGGACACCATCGAATGGCGCAAAACCTTTCGCGGTAT
GGCATGATAGCGCCCGGAAGAGAGTCAATTCAGGGTGGTGAATGTGAAACCAGTAACGTTATACGATGTC
GCAGAGTATGCCGGTGTCTCTTATCAGACCGTTTCCCGCGTGGTGAACCAGGCCAGCCACGTTTCTGCGA
AAACGCGGGAAAAAGTGGAAGCGGCGATGGCGGAGCTGAATTACATTCCCAACCGCGTGGCACAACAACT
GGCGGGCAAACAGTCGTTGCTGATTGGCGTTGCCACCTCCAGTCTGGCCCTGCACGCGCCGTCGCAAATT
GTCGCGGCGATTAAATCTCGCGCCGATCAACTGGGTGCCAGCGTGGTGGTGTCGATGGTAGAACGAAGCG
GCGTCGAAGCCTGTAAAGCGGCGGTGCACAATCTTCTCGCGCAACGCGTCAGTGGGCTGATCATTAACTA
TCCGCTGGATGACCAGGATGCCATTGCTGTGGAAGCTGCCTGCACTAATGTTCCGGCGTTATTTCTTGAT
GTCTCTGACCAGACACCCATCAACAGTATTATTTTCTCCCATGAAGACGGTACGCGACTGGGCGTGGAGC
ATCTGGTCGCATTGGGTCACCAGCAAATCGCGCTGTTAGCGGGCCCATTAAGTTCTGTCTCGGCGCGTCT
GCGTCTGGCTGGCTGGCATAAATATCTCACTCGCAATCAAATTCAGCCGATAGCGGAACGGGAAGGCGAC
TGGAGTGCCATGTCCGGTTTTCAACAAACCATGCAAATGCTGAATGAGGGCATCGTTCCCACTGCGATGC
TGGTTGCCAACGATCAGATGGCGCTGGGCGCAATGCGCGCCATTACCGAGTCCGGGCTGCGCGTTGGTGC
GGATATCTCGGTAGTGGGATACGACGATACCGAAGACAGCTCATGTTATATCCCGCCGTTAACCACCATC
AAACAGGATTTTCGCCTGCTGGGGCAAACCAGCGTGGACCGCTTGCTGCAACTCTCTCAGGGCCAGGCGG
TGAAGGGCAATCAGCTGTTGCCCGTCTCACTGGTGAAAAGAAAAACCACCCTGGCGCCCAATACGCAAAC
CGCCTCTCCCCGCGCGTTGGCCGATTCATTAATGCAGCTGGCACGACAGGTTTCCCGACTGGAAAGCGGG
CAGTGAGCGCAACGCAATTAATGTAAGTTAGCTCACTCATTAGGCACCGGGATCTCGACCGATGCCCTTG
AGAGCCTTCAACCCAGTCAGCTCCTTCCGGTGGGCGCGGGGCATGACTATCGTCGCCGCACTTATGACTG
TCTTCTTTATCATGCAACTCGTAGGACAGGTGCCGGCAGCGCTCTGGGTCATTTTCGGCGAGGACCGCTT
TCGCTGGAGCGCGACGATGATCGGCCTGTCGCTTGCGGTATTCGGAATCTTGCACGCCCTCGCTCAAGCC
TTCGTCACTGGTCCCGCCACCAAACGTTTCGGCGAGAAGCAGGCCATTATCGCCGGCATGGCGGCCCCAC
GGGTGCGCATGATCGTGCTCCTGTCGTTGAGGACCCGGCTAGGCTGGCGGGGTTGCCTTACTGGTTAGCA
GAATGAATCACCGATACGCGAGCGAACGTGAAGCGACTGCTGCTGCAAAACGTCTGCGACCTGAGCAACA
ACATGAATGGTCTTCGGTTTCCGTGTTTCGTAAAGTCTGGAAACGCGGAAGTCAGCGCCCTGCACCATTA
TGTTCCGGATCTGCATCGCAGGATGCTGCTGGCTACCCTGTGGAACACCTACATCTGTATTAACGAAGCG
CTGGCATTGACCCTGAGTGATTTTTCTCTGGTCCCGCCGCATCCATACCGCCAGTTGTTTACCCTCACAA
CGTTCCAGTAACCGGGCATGTTCATCATCAGTAACCCGTATCGTGAGCATCCTCTCTCGTTTCATCGGTA
TCATTACCCCCATGAACAGAAATCCCCCTTACACGGAGGCATCAGTGACCAAACAGGAAAAAACCGCCCT
TAACATGGCCCGCTTTATCAGAAGCCAGACATTAACGCTTCTGGAGAAACTCAACGAGCTGGACGCGGAT
GAACAGGCAGACATCTGTGAATCGCTTCACGACCACGCTGATGAGCTTTACCGCAGCTGCCTCGCGCGTT
TCGGTGATGACGGTGAAAACCTCTGACACATGCAGCTCCCGGAGACGGTCACAGCTTGTCTGTAAGCGGA
TGCCGGGAGCAGACAAGCCCGTCAGGGCGCGTCAGCGGGTGTTGGCGGGTGTCGGGGCGCAGCCATGACC
CAGTCACGTAGCGATAGCGGAGTGTATACTGGCTTAACTATGCGGCATCAGAGCAGATTGTACTGAGAGT
GCACCATTGCGGTGTGAAATACCGCACAGATGCGTAAGGAGAAAATACCGCATCAGGCGCTCTTCCGCTT
CCTCGCTCACTGACTCGCTGCGCTCGGTCGTTCGGCTGCGGCGAGCGGTATCAGCTCACTCAAAGGCGGT
AATACGGTTATCCACAGAATCAGGGGATAACGCAGGAAAGAACATGTGAGCAAAAGGCCAGCAAAAGGCC
AGGAACCGTAAAAAGGCCGCGTTGCTGGCGTTTTTCCATAGGCTCCGCCCCCCTGACGAGCATCACAAAA
ATCGACGCTCAAGTCAGAGGTGGCGAAACCCGACAGGACTATAAAGATACCAGGCGTTTCCCCCTGGAAG
CTCCCTCGTGCGCTCTCCTGTTCCGACCCTGCCGCTTACCGGATACCTGTCCGCCTTTCTCCCTTCGGGA
AGCGTGGCGCTTTCTCATAGCTCACGCTGTAGGTATCTCAGTTCGGTGTAGGTCGTTCGCTCCAAGCTGG
GCTGTGTGCACGAACCCCCCGTTCAGCCCGACCGCTGCGCCTTATCCGGTAACTATCGTCTTGAGTCCAA
CCCGGTAAGACACGACTTATCGCCACTGGCAGCAGCCACTGGTAACAGGATTAGCAGAGCGAGGTATGTA
GGCGGTGCTACAGAGTTCTTGAAGTGGTGGCCTAACTACGGCTACACTAGAAGGACAGTATTTGGTATCT
GCGCTCTGCTGAAGCCAGTTACCTTCGGAAAAAGAGTTGGTAGCTCTTGATCCGGCAAACAAACCACCGC
TGGTAGCGGTGGTTTTTTTGTTTGCAAGCAGCAGATTACGCGCAGAAAAAAAGGATCTCAAGAAGATCCT
TTGATCTTTTCTACGGGGTCTGACGCTCAGTGGAACGAAAACTCACGTTAAGGGATTTTGGTCATGAGAT
TATCAAAAAGGATCTTCACCTAGATCCTTTTAAATTAAAAATGAAGTTTTAAATCAATCTAAAGTATATA
TGAGTAAACTTGGTCTGACAGTTACCAATGCTTAATCAGTGAGGCACCTATCTCAGCGATCTGTCTATTT
CGTTCATCCATAGTTGCCTGACTCCCCGTCGTGTAGATAACTACGATACGGGAGGGCTTACCATCTGGCC
CCAGTGCTGCAATGATACCGCGAGACCCACGCTCACCGGCTCCAGATTTATCAGCAATAAACCAGCCAGC
CGGAAGGGCCGAGCGCAGAAGTGGTCCTGCAACTTTATCCGCCTCCATCCAGTCTATTAATTGTTGCCGG
GAAGCTAGAGTAAGTAGTTCGCCAGTTAATAGTTTGCGCAACGTTGTTGCCATTGCTGCAGGCATCGTGG
TGTCACGCTCGTCGTTTGGTATGGCTTCATTCAGCTCCGGTTCCCAACGATCAAGGCGAGTTACATGATC
CCCCATGTTGTGCAAAAAAGCGGTTAGCTCCTTCGGTCCTCCGATCGTTGTCAGAAGTAAGTTGGCCGCA
GTGTTATCACTCATGGTTATGGCAGCACTGCATAATTCTCTTACTGTCATGCCATCCGTAAGATGCTTTT
CTGTGACTGGTGAGTACTCAACCAAGTCATTCTGAGAATAGTGTATGCGGCGACCGAGTTGCTCTTGCCC
GGCGTCAATACGGGATAATACCGCGCCACATAGCAGAACTTTAAAAGTGCTCATCATTGGAAAACGTTCT
TCGGGGCGAAAACTCTCAAGGATCTTACCGCTGTTGAGATCCAGTTCGATGTAACCCACTCGTGCACCCA
ACTGATCTTCAGCATCTTTTACTTTCACCAGCGTTTCTGGGTGAGCAAAAACAGGAAGGCAAAATGCCGC
AAAAAAGGGAATAAGGGCGACACGGAAATGTTGAATACTCATACTCTTCCTTTTTCAATATTATTGAAGC
ATTTATCAGGGTTATTGTCTCATGAGCGGATACATATTTGAATGTATTTAGAAAAATAAACAAATAGGGG
TTCCGCGCACATTTCCCCGAAAAGTGCCACCTAAATTGTAAGCGTTAATATTTTGTTAAAATTCGCGTTA
AATTTTTGTTAAATCAGCTCATTTTTTAACCAATAGGCCGAAATCGGCAAAATCCCTTATAAATCAAAAG
AATAGACCGAGATAGGGTTGAGTGTTGTTCCAGTTTGGAACAAGAGTCCACTATTAAAGAACGTGGACTC
CAACGTCAAAGG
[49 nt withheld, positions 6803-6851]
T
[91 nt withheld, positions 6853-6943]
G
[124 nt withheld, positions 6945-7068]
CCCATTCGCCA
Features (pLannotate 1.2.2; 20 found; start..end, strand, type, name):
     26..73      -  terminator     T7 terminator: transcription terminator for bacteriophage T7 RNA polymerase
     81..130     -  CDS            SET1 (fragment): solubility-enhancement tag derived from T7 phage gene 10B
    140..157     -  CDS            9xHis (fragment): 9xHis affinity tag
    176..892     -  CDS            EGFP: EGFP is a basic (constitutively fluorescent) green fluorescent protein published in 1996, derived from Aequorea victoria. It is reported to be a rapidly-maturing weak dimer with moderate acid sensitivity.
    902..1879    -  CDS            Mapre2: MARE2_MOUSE - Experimental evidence at protein level: Swiss-Prot protein existence level 1. May be involved in microtubule polymerization, and spindle function by stabilizing microtubules and anchoring them at centrosomes. May play a role in cell migration (By similarity). From Mus musculus (Mouse).
   1887..1909    -  RBS            RBS: efficient ribosome binding site from bacteriophage T7 gene 10 (Olins and Rangwala, 1989)
   1924..1948    -  protein_bind   lac operator: The lac repressor binds to the lac operator to inhibit transcription in E. coli. This inhibition can be relieved by adding lactose or isopropyl-β-D-thiogalactopyranoside (IPTG). lac repressor encoded by lacI
   1949..1967    -  promoter       T7 promoter: promoter for bacteriophage T7 RNA polymerase
   1989..2268    +  CDS            TcR (fragment): tetracycline efflux protein; tet; confers resistance to tetracycline
   2276..2353    +  promoter       lacI promoter: lacI
   2354..3436    +  CDS            lacI: lac repressor; lacI; The lac repressor binds to the lac operator to inhibit transcription in E. coli. This inhibition can be relieved by adding lactose or isopropyl-β-D-thiogalactopyranoside (IPTG).
   3449..3470    +  protein_bind   CAP binding site: CAP binding activates transcription in the presence of cAMP. E. coli catabolite activator protein
   3485..3776    +  CDS            TcR (fragment): tetracycline efflux protein; tet; confers resistance to tetracycline
   3848..4228    -  CDS            YPB1_ECOLX: Protein predicted: Swiss-Prot protein existence level 4. From Escherichia coli.
   4245..4436    +  CDS            rop: Rop protein, which maintains plasmids at low copy number; rop
   4538..4677    +  misc_feature   bom: basis of mobility region from pBR322
   4863..5451    -  rep_origin     ori: high-copy-number ColE1/pMB1/pBR322/pUC origin of replication
   5622..6482    -  CDS            AmpR: β-lactamase; bla; confers resistance to ampicillin, carbenicillin, and related antibiotics
   6483..6587    -  promoter       AmpR promoter: bla
   6640..7068    -  rep_origin     f1 ori (sequence partly withheld): f1 bacteriophage origin of replication; arrow indicates direction of (+) strand synthesis
