[The description below was written by a language model from this plasmid's Addgene catalogue record, the feature table of its GenBank file and pLannotate feature annotations shown in this document.]
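Description:
pET22b-mEB2-eGFP-6xHis is a bacterial expression plasmid of about 7.1 kb, built on the Novagen pET22b backbone, for producing mouse EB2 (Mapre2), a microtubule end-binding protein, as a fluorescent, affinity-tagged recombinant protein in E. coli. It replicates from a ColE1/pBR322-type origin. The backbone also retains the rop gene and the bom region, consistent with the low copy number listed in the catalogue. Selection is by ampicillin resistance, with β-lactamase expressed from its own promoter. An f1 phage origin is also present, along with short tetracycline-resistance fragments that are non-functional remnants of the pBR322 lineage.

The expression cassette lies on the complementary strand of the record. A T7 promoter is followed directly by a lac operator and the strong T7 gene 10 ribosome binding site. These drive a single open reading frame made up of the Mapre2 coding sequence, then EGFP, then a C-terminal hexahistidine tag, and the cassette ends at the T7 terminator. The insert was cloned between NdeI and EcoRI; using NdeI at the start codon would normally leave out the pelB periplasmic leader of pET22b, and no such leader is annotated. The plasmid carries lacI under its own promoter, so the lac repressor keeps transcription off until IPTG is added. Expression also requires a host strain that supplies T7 RNA polymerase.

The stated purpose is protein purification. The His tag permits capture by immobilised metal affinity chromatography, and the EGFP moiety allows the purified EB2 to be visualised. The associated study concerned how EB family proteins are positioned at microtubule tips. The depositor's GenBank file and the sequenced record differ by a few nucleotides in length but agree on the feature layout.
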