Addgene plasmid #130982: pET22b-mEB2-eGFP-6xHis
Purpose: Bacterial expression of mouse EB2-GFP-6xHis for protein purification.
Depositing lab: Anne Straube. Depositing organization: University of Warwick. Publication: Spatial positioning of EB family proteins at microtubule tips involves distinct nucleotide-dependent binding properties. Roth D, Fitton BP, Chmel NP, Wasiluk N, Straube A. J Cell Sci. 2018 Oct 31;132(4). pii: jcs.219550. doi: 10.1242/jcs.219550. PubMed 30262468.
Backbone
  Vector backbone: pET22b
  Backbone manufacturer: Novagen
  Vector type: Bacterial Expression
Growth in bacteria
  Bacterial resistance: Ampicillin, 100 μg/mL
  Growth temperature: 37°C
  Growth strain: DH5alpha
  Copy number: Low Copy
Gene/Insert
  Gene/Insert name: EB2-GFP-6xHis (alt name: Mapre2)
  Species: M. musculus (mouse)
  Entrez Gene: Mapre2 (a.k.a. C820009F03Rik, D18Abb1e, EB1, EB2, RP1)
  Promoter: T7
  Tag / fusion protein: eGFP-6xHis (C terminal on insert)
  Cloning method: Restriction Enzyme; 5′ cloning site NdeI (not destroyed); 3′ cloning site EcoRI (not destroyed)
  Sequencing primers: 5′ unknown
Terms and licenses: Academic/Nonprofit Terms; Industry Terms: Not Available to Industry
How to cite: pET22b-mEB2-eGFP-6xHis was a gift from Anne Straube (Addgene plasmid # 130982 ; http://n2t.net/addgene:130982 ; RRID:Addgene_130982)
